Addgene plasmid #170883: pUPD2+NtEUt
Purpose: Phytobrick - NtEUt
Depositing lab: Markita Landry. Depositing organization: University of California, Berkeley. Publication: A Ratiometric Dual Color Luciferase Reporter for Fast Characterization of Transcriptional Regulatory Elements in Plants. Gonzalez-Grandio E, Demirer GS, Ma W, Brady S, Landry MP. ACS Synth Biol. 2021 Sep 14. doi: 10.1021/acssynbio.1c00248. PubMed 34520169.
Backbone
  Vector backbone: pUPD2
  Backbone manufacturer: Diego Orzaez Lab
  Backbone size w/o insert (bp): 2105
  Vector type: Plant Expression
Growth in bacteria
  Bacterial resistance: Chloramphenicol, 25 μg/mL
  Growth temperature: 37°C
  Growth strain: DH5alpha
  Copy number: High Copy
Gene/Insert
  Gene/Insert name: NtEUt (alt name: Nicotiana tabacum EXPANSIN terminator)
  Species: Nicotiana tabacum
  Insert size (bp): 490
  Cloning method: Restriction Enzyme; 5′ cloning site Esp3I (destroyed during cloning); 3′ cloning site Esp3I (destroyed during cloning)
  Sequencing primers: 5′ ATAGGCGTATCACGAGGCAG; 3′ CGAGTCAGTGAGCGAGGAAG
Terms and licenses: Academic/Nonprofit Terms; Industry Terms: Not Available to Industry
Depositor comments: Insert can be excised by BsaI digestion . Please visit https://www.biorxiv.org/content/10.1101/2021.05.26.443018v2 to read the preprint on bioRxiv
How to cite: pUPD2+NtEUt was a gift from Markita Landry (Addgene plasmid # 170883 ; http://n2t.net/addgene:170883 ; RRID:Addgene_170883)
