[The description below was written by a language model from this plasmid's Addgene catalogue record and pLannotate feature annotations shown in this document.]
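Description:
pUPD2+NtEUt is a level-0 "Phytobrick" part plasmid that stores a plant transcriptional terminator in the pUPD2 universal domestication vector used for GoldenBraid/MoClo-style Golden Gate assembly. Although it is catalogued as a plant expression vector, it carries no complete plant expression unit, plant selection marker or T-DNA elements in the annotated features. It is a small (about 2.6 kb) E. coli cloning plasmid that supplies one standardized part. It replicates from a high-copy ColE1/pUC-type origin and is selected with chloramphenicol through a cat gene driven by its native cat promoter and followed by the lambda t0 terminator.

The insert is a roughly 490 bp fragment recorded as NtEUt, the Nicotiana tabacum EXPANSIN terminator. It was introduced through Esp3I sites that were destroyed during cloning, and the depositor notes that it can be released by BsaI digestion, the usual way such a part is passed into a transcriptional-unit assembly alongside promoter and coding-sequence parts. The feature table does not annotate the terminator itself. By position, the insert lies in the unannotated region between the BioBrick prefix and suffix. Bacterial terminators on either side of this region (a putative terminator upstream and the his operon terminator downstream) probably insulate the cloning site from read-through transcription in E. coli.

The associated publication describes a ratiometric dual-colour luciferase reporter for rapid characterization of plant transcriptional regulatory elements. This plasmid therefore most likely serves as a terminator module for building or testing such reporter constructs, though the record does not say which assemblies it was used in.
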