Features (pLannotate 1.2.2; 8 found; start..end, strand, type, name):
    383..480     -  promoter       cat promoter: promoter of the E. coli cat gene encoding chloramphenicol acetyltransferase
    566..609     -  terminator     bacterial terminator: putative bacterial transcription terminator
    612..633     +  misc_feature   BioBrick prefix: BioBrick prefix for parts that do not start with "ATG"
   1160..1179    +  misc_feature   BioBrick suffix: universal suffix for all parts
   1180..1237    +  terminator     his operon terminator: This putative transcriptin terminator from the E. coli his operon has a 2-bp deletion introduced during synthesis. Its efficiency has not been determined.
   1432..2020    -  rep_origin     ori: high-copy-number ColE1/pMB1/pBR322/pUC origin of replication
   2203..2297    -  terminator     lambda t0 terminator: transcription terminator from phage lambda
   2321..382     -  CDS            cat (across the origin): CAT_ECOLX - Experimental evidence at protein level: Swiss-Prot protein existence level 1. This enzyme is an effector of chloramphenicol resistance in bacteria. From Escherichia coli. This protein is used as a marker in many commonly used cloning vectors, such as pACYC184.
>Addgene plasmid #170883 | pUPD2+NtEUt | addgene full sequence | sequence record 334419 | Addgene NGS Result
CGTAACACGCCACATCTTGCGAATATATGTGTAGAAACTGCCGGAAATCGTCGTGGTATTCACTCCAGAG
TGATGAAAACGTTTCAGTTTGCTCATGGAAAACGGTGTAACAAGGGTGAACACTATCCCATATCACCAGC
TCACCGTCTTTCATTGCCATACGAAATTCCGGATGAGCATTCATCAGGCGGGCAAGAATGTGAATAAAGG
CCGGATAAAACTTGTGCTTATTTTTCTTTACGGTCTTTAAAAAGGCCGTAATATCCAGCTGAACGGTCTG
GTTATAGGTACATTGAGCAACTGACTGAAATGCCTCAAAATGTTCTTTACGATGCCATTGGGATATATCA
ACGGTGGTATATCCAGTGATTTTTTTCTCCATTTTAGCTTCCTTAGCTCCTGAAAATCTCGATAACTCAA
AAAATACGCCCGGTAGTGATCTTATTTCATTATGGTGAAAGTTGGAACCTCTTACGTGCCCGATCAACTC
GAGTGCCACCTGACGTCTAAGAAACCATTATTATCATGACATTAACCTATAAAAATAGGCGTATCACGAG
GCAGAATTTCAGATAAAAAAAATCCTTAGCTTTCGCTAAGGATGATTTCTGGAATTCGCGGCCGCTTCTA
GAGCGATGAGTGGTCTCGGCTTAAAGCAGAATGCTGAGCTAAAAGAAAGGCTTTTTCCATTTTCGAGAGA
CAATGAGAAAAGAAGAAGAAGAAGAAGAAGAAGAAGAAGAAGAAGAAGAAAAGAGTAAATAATAAAGCCC
CACAGGAGGCGAAGTTCTTGTAGCTCCATGTTATCTAAGTTATTGATATTGTTTGCCCTATATTTTATTT
CTGTCATTGTGTATGTTTTGTTCAGTTTCGATCTCCTTGCAAAATGCAGAGATTATGAGATGAATAAACT
AAGTTATATTATTATACGTGTTAATATTCTCCTCCTCTCTCTAGCTAGCCTTTTGTTTTCTCTTTTTCTT
ATTTGATTTTCTTTAAATCAATCCATTTTAGGAGAGGGCCAGGGAGTGATCCAGCAAAACATGAAGATTA
GAAGAAACTTCCCTCTTTTTTTTCCTGAAAACAATTTAACGTCGAGATTTATCTCTTTTTGTAATGGAAT
CATTTCTACAGTTATGACCGCTTGAGACCACTCATCGCGACTAGTAGCGGCCGCTGCAGTCCGGCAAAAA
AGGGCAAGGTGTCACCACCCTGCCCTTTTTCTTTAAAACCGAAAAGATTACTTCGCGTTATGCAGGCTTC
CTCGCTCACTGACTCGCTGCGCTCGGTCGTTCGGCTGCGGCGAGCGGTATCAGCTCACTCAAAGGCGGTA
ATACGGTTATCCACAGAATCAGGGGATAACGCAGGAAAGAACATGTGAGCAAAAGGCCAGCAAAAGGCCA
GGAACCGTAAAAAGGCCGCGTTGCTGGCGTTTTTCCACAGGCTCCGCCCCCCTGACGAGCATCACAAAAA
TCGACGCTCAAGTCAGAGGTGGCGAAACCCGACAGGACTATAAAGATACCAGGCGTTTCCCCCTGGAAGC
TCCCTCGTGCGCTCTCCTGTTCCGACCCTGCCGCTTACCGGATACCTGTCCGCCTTTCTCCCTTCGGGAA
GCGTGGCGCTTTCTCATAGCTCACGCTGTAGGTATCTCAGTTCGGTGTAGGTCGTTCGCTCCAAGCTGGG
CTGTGTGCACGAACCCCCCGTTCAGCCCGACCGCTGCGCCTTATCCGGTAACTATCGTCTTGAGTCCAAC
CCGGTAAGACACGACTTATCGCCACTGGCAGCAGCCACTGGTAACAGGATTAGCAGAGCGAGGTATGTAG
GCGGTGCTACAGAGTTCTTGAAGTGGTGGCCTAACTACGGCTACACTAGAAGAACAGTATTTGGTATCTG
CGCTCTGCTGAAGCCAGTTACCTTCGGAAAAAGAGTTGGTAGCTCTTGATCCGGCAAACAAACCACCGCT
GGTAGCGGTGGTTTTTTTGTTTGCAAGCAGCAGATTACGCGCAGAAAAAAAGGATCTCAAGAAGATCCTT
TGATCTTTTCTACGGGGTCTGACGCTCAGTGGAACGAAAACTCACGTTAAGGGATTTTGGTCATGAGATT
ATCAAAAAGGATCTTCACCTAGATCCTTTTAAATTAAAAATGAAGTTTTAAATCAATCTAAAGTATATAT
GAGTAAACTTGGTCTGACAGCTCGAGGCTTGGATTCTCACCAATAAAAAACGCCCGGCGGCAACCGAGCG
TTCTGAACAAATCCAGATGGAGTTCTGAGGTCATTACTGGATCTATCAACAGGAGTCCAAGCGAGCTCGA
TATCAAATTACGCCCCGCCCTGCCACTCGTCGCAGTACTGTTGTAATTCATTAAGCATTCTGCCGACATG
GAAGCCATCACAAACGGCATGATGAACCTGAATCGCCAGCGGCATCAGCACCTTGTCGCCTTGCGTATAA
TATTTGCCCATGGTGAAAACGGGGGCGAAGAAGTTGTCCATATTGGCCACGTTTAAATCAAAACTGGTGA
AACTCACCCAGGGATTGGCTGATACGAAAAACATATTCTCAATAAACCCTTTAGGGAAATAGGCCAGGTT
TTCAC
